Addgene plasmid #64622: Notch1 intracellular domain-pcw107-V5
Purpose: when used to produce lentivirus, express physiological levels of insert
Depositing lab: David Sabatini & Kris Wood. Depositing organization: Whitehead Institute for Biomedical Research. Publication: Systematic identification of signaling pathways with potential to confer anticancer drug resistance. Martz CA, Ottina KA, Singleton KR, Jasper JS, Wardell SE, Peraza-Penton A, Anderson GR, Winter PS, Wang T, Alley HM, Kwong LN, Cooper ZA, Tetzlaff M, Chen PL, Rathmell JC, Flaherty KT, Wargo JA, McDonnell DP, Sabatini DM, Wood KC. Sci Signal. 2014 Dec 23;7(357):ra121. doi: 10.1126/scisignal.aaa1877. PubMed 25538079.
Backbone
  Vector backbone: pcw107 (V5)
  Backbone manufacturer: John Doench/Kathleen Ottina
  Backbone size w/o insert (bp): 9240
  Vector type: Lentiviral
  Selectable markers: Puromycin
Growth in bacteria
  Bacterial resistance: Ampicillin, 100 μg/mL
  Growth temperature: 37°C
  Growth strain: Stbl3
  Copy number: Unknown
Gene/Insert
  Gene/Insert name: NOTCH1 (alt name: NM_017617.3)
  Species: H. sapiens (human)
  Insert size (bp): 2391
  Mutation: intracellular domain *
  Entrez Gene: NOTCH1 (a.k.a. AOS5, AOVD1, TAN1, hN1)
  Promoter: PGK
  Tag / fusion protein: V5 (C terminal on backbone)
  Cloning method: Gateway Cloning
  Sequencing primers: 5′ hPGK-F; 3′ WPRE-R
Resource information
  A portion of this plasmid was derived from a plasmid made by: Linzhao Cheng (Addgene plasmid # 17623)
Terms and licenses: Academic/Nonprofit Terms; Industry Terms: Not Available to Industry
Depositor comments: GTAG (N-term barcode, 17 nt upstream of CDS start). Working name: CTK-H1-V5 *Addgene sequence shows that there is an A1902S mutation in Notch1 relative to NCBI sequences. This mutation was in the original Cheng lab clone and is not known to affect function.
How to cite: Notch1 intracellular domain-pcw107-V5 was a gift from David Sabatini & Kris Wood (Addgene plasmid # 64622 ; http://n2t.net/addgene:64622 ; RRID:Addgene_64622)
