[The description below was written by a language model from this plasmid's Addgene catalogue record.]
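Description:
Notch1 intracellular domain-pcw107-V5 is a lentiviral expression plasmid built on the pcw107 (V5) backbone, which is about 9.2 kb without insert. It is maintained in bacteria under ampicillin selection, and it carries a puromycin marker for selecting transduced mammalian cells. No feature table accompanies the record, so details such as the origin of replication, the LTR configuration and the promoter driving puromycin resistance are not stated. The use of a WPRE-directed sequencing primer implies that a woodchuck hepatitis virus post-transcriptional regulatory element, which typically enhances transcript stability and expression, lies downstream of the insert.

The payload is a roughly 2.4 kb fragment of human NOTCH1 encoding only the intracellular domain, introduced by Gateway recombination. This domain is the portion of the receptor that is normally released by proteolytic cleavage upon ligand binding. Expressing it alone is a standard way to activate Notch signalling constitutively, independent of ligand. Transcription is driven by the PGK promoter, a moderate-strength constitutive promoter, in line with the stated aim of expressing the insert at physiological levels once the plasmid has been packaged into lentivirus. The backbone adds a C-terminal V5 epitope tag for detection. The depositor notes a short barcode just upstream of the coding sequence start. The depositor also notes an A1902S substitution relative to reference sequences, which was inherited from the source clone and is not known to affect function. The associated publication places the construct within a collection of pathway-activating constructs used to identify systematically which signalling pathways can confer resistance to anticancer drugs.
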