>Addgene plasmid #64622 | Notch1 intracellular domain-pcw107-V5 | depositor partial sequence | sequence record 108691 | Depositor Insert Sequence
ATGCGGCGGCAGCATGGCCAGCTCTGGTTCCCTGAGGGCTTCAAAGTGTCTGAGGCCAGCAAGAAGAAGC
GGCGGGAGCCCCTCGGCGAGGACTCCGTGGGCCTCAAGCCCCTGAAGAACGCTTCAGACGGTGCCCTCAT
GGACGACAACCAGAATGAGTGGGGGGACGAGGACCTGGAGACCAAGAAGTTCCGGTTCGAGGAGCCCGTG
GTTCTGCCTGACCTGGACGACCAGACAGACCACCGGCAGTGGACTCAGCAGCACCTGGATGCCGCTGACC
TGCGCATGTCTGCCATGGCCCCCACACCGCCCCAGGGTGAGGTTGACGCCGACTGCATGGACGTCAATGT
CCGCGGGCCTGATGGCTTCACCCCGCTCATGATCGCCTCCTGCAGCGGGGGCGGCCTGGAGACGGGCAAC
AGCGAGGAAGAGGAGGACGCGCCGGCCGTCATCTCCGACTTCATCTACCAGGGCGCCAGCCTGCACAACC
AGACAGACCGCACGGGCGAGACCGCCTTGCACCTGGCCGCCCGCTACTCACGCTCTGATTCCGCCAAGCG
CCTGCTGGAGGCCAGCGCAGATGCCAACATCCAGGACAACATGGGCCGCACCCCGCTGCATGCGGCTGTG
TCTGCCGACGCACAAGGTGTCTTCCAGATCCTGATCCGGAACCGAGCCACAGACCTGGATGCCCGCATGC
ATGATGGCACGACGCCACTGATCCTGGCTGCCCGCCTGGCCGTGGAGGGCATGCTGGAGGACCTCATCAA
CTCACACGCCGACGTCAACGCCGTAGATGACCTGGGCAAGTCCGCCCTGCACTGGGCCGCCGCCGTGAAC
AATGTGGATGCCGCAGTTGTGCTCCTGAAGAACGGGGCTAACAAAGATATGCAGAACAACAGGGAGGAGA
CACCCCTGTTTCTGGCCGCCCGGGAGGGCAGCTACGAGACCGCCAAGGTGCTGCTGGACCACTTTGCCAA
CCGGGACATCACGGATCATATGGACCGCCTGCCGCGCGACATCGCACAGGAGCGCATGCATCACGACATC
GTGAGGCTGCTGGACGAGTACAACCTGGTGCGCAGCCCGCAGCTGCACGGAGCCCCGCTGGGGGGCACGC
CCACCCTGTCGCCCCCGCTCTGCTCGCCCAACGGCTACCTGGGCAGCCTCAAGCCCGGCGTGCAGGGCAA
GAAGGTCCGCAAGCCCAGCAGCAAAGGCCTGGCCTGTGGAAGCAAGGAGGCCAAGGACCTCAAGGCACGG
AGGAAGAAGTCCCAGGATGGCAAGGGCTGCCTGCTGGACAGCTCCGGCATGCTCTCGCCCGTGGACTCCC
CGGAGTCACCCCATGGCTACCTGTCAGACGTGGCCTCGCCGCCACTGCTGCCCTCCCCGTTCCAGCAGTC
TCCGTCCGTGCCCCTCAACCACCTGCCTGGGATGCCCGACACCCACCTGGGCATCGGGCACCTGAACGTG
GCGGCCAAGCCCGAGATGGCGGCGCTGGGTGGGGGCGGCCGGCTGGCCATTGAGACTGGCCCACCTCGTC
TCTCCCACCTGCCTGTGGCCTCTGGCACCAGCACCGTCCTGGGCTCCAGCAGCGGAGGGGCCCTGAATTT
CACTGTGGGCGGGTCCACCAGTTTGAATGGTCAATGCGAGTGGCTGTCCCGGCTGCAGAGCGGCATGGTG
CCGAACCAATACAACCCTCTGCGGGGGAGTGTGGCACCAGGCCCCCTGAGCACACAGGCCCCCTCCCTGC
AGCATGGCATGGTAGGCCCGCTGCACAGTAGCCTTGCTGCCAGCGCCCTGTCCCAGATGATGAGCTACCA
GGGCCTGCCCAGCACCCGGCTGGCCACCCAGCCTCACCTGGTGCAGACCCAGCAGGTGCAGCCACAAAAC
TTACAGATGCAGCAGCAGAACCTGCAGCCAGCAAACATCCAGCAGCAGCAAAGCCTGCAGCCGCCACCAC
CACCACCACAGCCGCACCTTGGCGTGAGCTCAGCAGCCAGCGGCCACCTGGGCCGGAGCTTCCTGAGTGG
AGAGCCGAGCCAGGCAGACGTGCAGCCACTGGGCCCCAGCAGCCTGGCGGTGCACACTATTCTGCCCCAG
GAGAGCCCCGCCCTGCCCACGTCGCTGCCATCCTCGCTGGTCCCACCCGTGACCGCAGCCCAGTTCCTGA
CGCCCCCCTCGCAGCACAGCTACTCCTCGCCTGTGGACAACACCCCCAGCCACCAGCTACAGGTGCCTGA
GCACCCCTTCCTCACCCCGTCCCCTGAGTCCCCTGACCAGTGGTCCAGCTCGTCCCCGCATTCCAACGTC
TCCGACTGGTCCGAGGGCGTCTCCAGCCCTCCCACCAGCATGCAGTCCCAGATCGCCCGCATTCCGGAGG
CCTTCAAGTAA
