>Addgene plasmid #64622 | Notch1 intracellular domain-pcw107-V5 | addgene partial sequence | sequence record 110705 | hPGK-F 5'-GTGTTCCGCATTCTGCAAG-3'
TCACCGACCTCTCTCCCCAGGGGCTAGCATCGATGGATCAACAAGTTTGTACAAAAAAGTTGGCGTAGGC
GGCGGCGGCACCATGCGGCGGCAGCATGGCCAGCTCTGGTTCCCTGAGGGCTTCAAAGTGTCTGAGGCCA
GCAAGAAGAAGCGGCGGGAGCCCCTCGGCGAGGACTCCGTGGGCCTCAAGCCCCTGAAGAACGCTTCAGA
CGGTGCCCTCATGGACGACAACCAGAATGAGTGGGGGGACGAGGACCTGGAGACCAAGAAGTTCCGGTTC
GAGGAGCCCGTGGTTCTGCCTGACCTGGACGACCAGACAGACCACCGGCAGTGGACTCAGCAGCACCTGG
ATGCCGCTGACCTGCGCATGTCTGCCATGGCCCCCACACCGCCCCAGGGTGAGGTTGACGCCGACTGCAT
GGACGTCAATGTCCGCGGGCCTGATGGCTTCACCCCGCTCATGATCGCCTCCTGCAGCGGGGGCGGCCTG
GAGACGGGCAACAGCGAGGAAGAGGAGGACGCGCCGGCCGTCATCTCCGACTTCATCTACCAGGGCGCCA
GCCTGCACAACCAGACAGACCGCACGGGCGAGACCGCCTTGCACCTGGCCGCCCGCTACTCACGCTCTGA
TTCCGCCAAGCGCCTGCTGGAGGCCAGCGCAGATGCCAACATCCAGGACAACATGGGCCGCACCCCGCTG
CATGCGGCTGTGTCTGCCGACGCAC
