>Addgene plasmid #64622 | Notch1 intracellular domain-pcw107-V5 | addgene partial sequence | sequence record 110706 | WPRE-R 5'-CATAGCGTAAAAGGAGCAACA-3'
GTAATCCAGAGGTTGATTGTCGACTTAACGCGGTCATTACTACGTAGAATCGAGACCGAGGAGAGGGTTA
GGGATAGGCTTACCACCGGTAACCACTTTGTACAAGAAAGTTGGCAACTTGAAGGCCTCCGGAATGCGGG
CGATCTGGGACTGCATGCTGGTGGGAGGGCTGGAGACGCCCTCGGACCAGTCGGAGACGTTGGAATGCGG
GGACGAGCTGGACCACTGGTCAGGGGACTCAGGGGACGGGGTGAGGAAGGGGTGCTCAGGCACCTGTAGC
TGGTGGCTGGGGGTGTTGTCCACAGGCGAGGAGTAGCTGTGCTGCGAGGGGGGCGTCAGGAACTGGGCTG
CGGTCACGGGTGGGACCAGCGAGGATGGCAGCGACGTGGGCAGGGCGGGGCTCTCCTGGGGCAGAATAGT
GTGCACCGCCAGGCTGCTGGGGCCCAGTGGCTGCACGTCTGCCTGGCTCGGCTCTCCACTCAGGAAGCTC
CGGCCCAGGTGGCCGCTGGCTGCTGAGCTCACGCCAAGGTGCGGCTGTGGTGGTGGTGGTGGCGGCTGCA
GGCTTTGCTGCTGCTGGATGTTTGCTGGCTGCAGGTTCTGCTGCTGCATCTGTAAGTTTTGTGGCTGCAC
CTGCTGGGTCTGCACCAGGTGAGGCTGGGTGGCCAGCCGGGTGCTGGGCAGGCCCTGGTAGCTCATCATC
TGGGACA
